>Addgene plasmid #153348 | pLXMA _RK2 L1A | addgene full sequence | sequence record 317042 | Addgene NGS Result
GTTCGGTGGTCTTCCGACGAACAATAAGGCCGCAAATCGCGGCCTTTTTTATTGATAACAAAACCGGCTC
AGTTCTGCGTAGAAACCAACATGCAAGCTCCACCGGGTGCAAAGCGGCAGCGGCGGCAGGATATATTCAA
TTGTAAATGGCTTCATGTCCGGGAAATCTACTGGTGGCAGGATATATTGTGGTGTAAACAATGGAGAAAA
AGAGAATTCACCTGCATATGGAGAGAGACCTTTACGGCTAGCTCAGTCCTAGGTATAGTGCTAGCTACTA
GAGAAAGAGGAGAAATACTAAATGTCGCACTCAAAACAAGCACTGGCAGATACGATGAAAATGACGTGGC
TGATGGAAGGTTCGGTCAACGGTCACGCCTTTACGATTGAAGGCGAAGGTACCGGCAAACCGTATGAAGG
TAAACAGAGTGGCACCTTTCGTGTTACGAAAGGCGGTCCGCTGCCGTTTGCGTTTGATATTGTCGCTCCG
ACCCTGAAATACGGTTTCAAATGCTTCATGAAATACCCGGCGGATATTCCGGACTACTTTAAACTGGCCT
TCCCGGAAGGCCTGACGTACGATCGTAAAATTGCGTTTGAAGACGGCGGTTGTGCGACCGCCACGGTCGA
AATGAGCCTGAAGGGTAACACCCTGGTGCATAAAACGAACTTTCAGGGCGGTAATTTCCCGATTGATGGT
CCGGTGATGCAAAAACGCACCCTGGGCTGGGAACCGACCTCTGAAAAAATGACGCCGTGCGATGGTATTA
TCAAAGGCGACACCATCATGTACCTGATGGTTGAAGGCGGTAAAACGCTGAAATGTCGTTATGAAAACAA
TTACCGCGCCAACAAACCAGTGCTGATGCCGCCGAGCCACTTTGTGGATCTGCGTCTGACCCGCACGAAT
CTGGATAAAGAAGGTCTGGCGTTCAAACTGGAAGAATATGCTGTTGCCCGTGTGCTGGAAGTGTAATAAG
CTTCAAATAAAACGAAAGGCTCAGTCGAAAGACTGGGCCTTTCGTTTTATCTGTTGTTTGTCGGTGAACG
CTCTCTACTAGAGTCACACTGGCTCACCTTCGGGTGGGCCTTTCTGCGGGTCTCACGCTCAGAATATGCA
GGTGCCTGCAGGAATTGTTGATTTTGTGATGACTGATGGCAGGATATATGCGGTTGTAATTCATTTTTAT
TGTCTAAATTTCTGTATTTGTTTGTTTGTTCGGTTGTAAATTTTTTTGGAAGAACAAGAAAAGAAAAAAC
ACCCGTTAGGGTGTTTTTAGTTAGTGTGGCGCGCCGACTTGCGACATGCGGTCCTTTGCAATCAACTATT
AGAAAAATTCATCCAGCATCAGATGAAATTGCAGTTTGTTCATATCCGGATTATCAATGCCATATTTCTG
AAACAGACGTTTTTGCAGGCTCGGGCTAAATTCGCCCAGGCAGTTCCACAGAATGGCCAGATCCTGATAA
CGATCCGCAATGCCCACACGGCCCACATCAATGCAGCCAATCAGTTTGCCTTCATCGAAAATCAGGTTAT
CCAGGCTAAAATCGCCGTGGGTCACCACGCTATCCGGGCTAAACGGCAGCAGTTTATGCATTTCTTTCCA
CACCTGTTCCACCGGCCAGCCGTTACGTTCATCATCAAAATCGCTCGCATCCACCAGGCCGTTGTTCATA
CGGCTCTGCGCCTGGGCCAGACGAAACACACGATCGCTGTTAAACGGGCAGTTGCACACCGGAATGCTAT
GCAGACGACGCAGAAACACGGCCAGCGCATCCACAATGTTTTCGCCGCTATCCGGATATTCTTCCAGCAC
CTGAAACGCGGTTTTGCCCGGAATCGCGGTGGTCAGCAGCCACGCATCATCCGGGGTGCGAATAAAATGT
TTAATGGTCGGCAGCGGCATAAATTCGGTCAGCCAGTTCAGACGCACCATTTCATCGGTCACATCGTTCG
CCACGCTGCCTTTGCCATGTTTCAGAAACAGTTCCGGCGCATCCGGTTTGCCATACAGACGATAAATGGT
CGCGCCGCTCTGACCCACGTTATCACGCGCCCATTTATAGCCATACAGATCCGCATCCATGTTGCTGTTC
AGACGCGGACGGCTACAGCTCGTTTCACGCTGAATATGGCTCATAACACCCCTTGTATTACTGTTTATGT
AAGCAGACAGTTTTATTGTTCATGATGATATATTTTTATCTTGTGCAATGTAACATCAGAGATTTTGAGA
CACAAGATCGGATTGGCGGTTATGCGGTTGCGATGCTGGTGGCTGCTGAACCCCCAGCCGGAACTGACCC
CACAAGGCCCTAGCGTTTGCAATGCACCAGGTCATCATTGACCCAGGCGTGTTCCACCAGGCCGCTGCCT
CGCAACTCTTCGCAGGCTTCGCCGACCTGCTCGCGCCACTTCTTCACGCGGGTGGAATCCGATCCGCACA
TGAGGCGGAAGGTTTCCAGCTTGAGCGGGTACGGCTCCCGGTGCGAGCTGAAATAGTCGAACATCCGTCG
GGCCGTCGGCGACAGCTTGCGGTACTTCTCCCATATGAATTTCGTGTAGTGGTCGCCAGCAAACAGCACG
ACGATTTCCTCGTCGATCAGGACCTGGCAACGGGACGTTTTCTTGCCACGGTCCAGGACGCGGAAGCGGT
GCAGCAGCGACACCGATTCCAGGTGCCCAACGCGGTCGGACGTGAAGCCCATCGCCGTCGCCTGTAGGCG
CGACAGGCATTCCTCGGCCTTCGTGTAATACCGGCCATTGATCGACCAGCCCAGGTCCTGGCAAAGCTCG
TAGAACGTGAAGGTGATCGGCTCGCCGATAGGGGTGCGCTTCGCGTACTCCAAGACCTGCTGCCACACCA
GTTCGTCATCGTCGGCCCGCAGCTCGACGCCGGTGTAGGTGATCTTCACGTCCTTGTTGACGTGGAAAAT
GACCTTGTTTTGCAGCGCCTCGCGCGGGATTTTCTTGTTGCGCGTGGTGAACAGGGCAGAGCGGGCCGTG
TCGTTTGGCATCGCTCGCATCGTGTCCGGCCACGGCGCAATATCGAACAAGGAAAGCTGCATTTCCTTGA
TCTGCTGCTTCGTGTGTTTCAGCAACGCGGCCTGCTTGGCTTCGCTGACCTGTTTTGCCAGGTCCTCGCC
GGCGGTTTTTCGCTTCTTGGTCGTCATAGTTCCTCGCGTGTCGATGGTCATCGACTTCGCCAAACCTGCC
GCCTCCTGTTCGAGACGACGCGAACGCTCCACGGCGGCCGATGGCGCGGGCAGGGCAGGGGGAGCCAGTT
GCACGCTGTCGCGCTCGATCTTGGCCGTAGCTTGCTGGACTATCGAGCCGACGGACTGGAAGGTTTCGCG
GGGCGCACGCATGACGGTGCGGCTTGCGATGGTTTCGGCATCCTCGGCGGAAAACCCCGCGTCGATCAGT
TCTTGCCTGTATGCCTTCCGGTCAAACGTCCGATTCATTCACCCTCCTTGCGGGATTGCCCCGGAATTAA
TTCCCCGGATCGATCCGTCGATCTTGATCCCCTGCGCCATCAGATCCTTGGCGGCAAGAAAGCCATCCAG
TTTACTTTGCAGGGCTTCCCAACCTTACCAGAGGGCGCCCCAGCTGGCAATTCCGGTTCGCTTGCTGTCC
ATAAAACCGCCCAGTCTAGCTATCGCCATGTAAGCCCACTGCAAGCTACCTGCTTTCTCTTTGCGCTTGC
GTTTTCCCTTGTCCAGATAGCCCAGTAGCTGACATTCATCCGGGGTCAGCACCGTTTCTGCGGACTGGCT
TTCTACGTGGCTGCCATTTTTGGGGTGAGGCCGTTCGCGGCCGAGGGGCGCAGCCCCTGGGGGGATGGGA
GGCCCGCGTTAGCGGGCCGGGAGGGTTCGAGAAGGGGGGGCACCCCCCTTCGGCGTGCGCGGTCACGCGC
ACAGGGCGCAGCCCTGGTTAAAAACAAGGTTTATAAATATTGGTTTAAAAGCAGGTTAAAAGACAGGTTA
GCGGTGGCCGAAAAACGGGCGGAAACCCTTGCAAATGCTGGATTTTCTGCCTGTGGACAGCCCCTCAAAT
GTCAATAGGTGCGCCCCTCATCTGTCAGCACTCTGCCCCTCAAGTGTCAAGGATCGCGCCCCTCATCTGT
CAGTAGTCGCGCCCCTCAAGTGTCAATACCGCAGGGCACTTATCCCCAGGCTTGTCCACATCATCTGTGG
GAAACTCGCGTAAAATCAGGCGTTTTCGCCGATTTGCGAGGCTGGCCAGCTCCACGTCGCCGGCCGAAAT
CGAGCCTGCCCCTCATCTGTCAACGCCGCGCCGGGTGAGTCGGCCCCTCAAGTGTCAACGTCCGCCCCTC
ATCTGTCAGTGAGGGCCAAGTTTTCCGCGAGGTATCCACAACGCCGGCGGCCCTACATGGCTCTGCTGTA
GTGAGTGGGTTGCGCTCCGGCAGCGGTCCTGATCCCCCGCAGAAAAAAAGGATCTCAAGAAGATCCTTTG
ATCTTTTCTACCCATCATCA
Features (pLannotate 1.2.2; 11 found; start..end, strand, type, name):
    124..148     +  misc_feature   LB T-DNA repeat: left border repeat from octopine Ach5 T-DNA
    175..199     +  misc_feature   LB T-DNA repeat: left border repeat from nopaline C58 T-DNA
    247..275     +  promoter       J23119 promoter (fragment): bacterial promoter (Registry of Standard Biological Parts BBa J23119)
    302..973     +  CDS            spisCP: spisCP is a fluorescent protein published in 2008, derived from Stylophora pistillata. It is reported to be a tetramer.
    984..1055    +  terminator     rrnB T1 terminator: transcription terminator T1 from the E. coli rrnB gene
   1071..1098    +  terminator     T7Te terminator: phage T7 early transcription terminator
   1332..2144    -  CDS            aphA1: KKA1_ECOLX - Also known as nptI. Protein inferred from homology: Swiss-Prot protein existence level 3. Resistance to kanamycin and structurally-related aminoglycosides, including amikacin. From Escherichia coli.
   2320..3468    -  CDS            trfA: trans-acting replication protein that binds to and activates oriV
   3520..3801    -  CDS            tnpA (fragment): TN5P_ECOLX - Also known as tnp. Experimental evidence at protein level: Swiss-Prot protein existence level 1. Mediates transposition of transposon Tn5 by a 'cut and paste' mechanism. First, the monomeric transposase binds the 19 bp inverted DNA repeats flanking the transposon. Then, dimerization of the DNA- bound transposase creates a synaptic DNA complex. After nicking of the first DNA strand, excision of the transposon proceeds through a series of intermediates. The transposase then mediates the insertion of the transposon at a new site by strand transfer. The activity of the wild- type tran
   3861..4392    -  rep_origin     oriV: incP origin of replication
   4448..4483    -  rep_origin     CloDF13 ori (fragment): Plasmids containing the CloDF13 (CDF) origin of replication can be propagated in E. coli cells that contain additional plasmids with compatible origins.
