[The description below was written by a language model from this plasmid's Addgene catalogue record and pLannotate feature annotations shown in this document.]
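Description:
pLXMA _RK2 L1A is an empty plant expression backbone of about 4.5 kb, derived from the compact pLX family of binary vectors and adapted for the Mobius Assembly for Plant Systems cloning framework. It carries no gene insert. Replication relies on the broad-host-range RK2 (IncP) system: an oriV origin together with the trfA gene, whose product binds and activates oriV. This arrangement gives the low copy number noted in the record, and RK2 replicons of this type generally function in both E. coli and Agrobacterium. Selection in bacteria is by kanamycin, conferred by aphA1 (nptI). Short matches annotated as a Tn5 transposase fragment and a CloDF13 origin fragment are also present. These are partial hits and probably backbone remnants rather than functional elements.

The cloning region begins just after two tandem left-border T-DNA repeats, one of octopine Ach5 type and one of nopaline C58 type. The annotation does not report a right border, so the full T-DNA boundaries cannot be confirmed from the feature table alone. Downstream of the borders sits a bacterial screening cassette in which a J23119 constitutive promoter fragment drives spisCP, a chromoprotein-type marker from Stylophora pistillata, followed by the rrnB T1 and T7Te terminators. In vectors of this kind, such a cassette typically acts as a visible dropout marker: colonies retaining the parental vector are coloured, while those in which assembled parts have replaced the cassette are not. However, the record does not list the assembly restriction sites. The "L1A" name suggests a Level 1 acceptor position in the assembly hierarchy. The vector is intended to receive plant transcription units for low-copy maintenance and plant transformation.
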