Addgene plasmid #153348: pLXMA _RK2 L1A
Purpose: (Empty Backbone) Expression vector for plants with low-copy number origin of replication
Depositing lab: Naomi Nakayama. Depositing organization: University of Edinburgh. Publication: Mobius Assembly for Plant Systems highlights promoter-terminator interaction in gene regulation. Andreou , Andreas I., Nirkko, Jessica , Ochoa-Villarreal, Marisol , Nakayama, Naomi. bioRxiv, March 31, 2021 10.1101/2021.03.31.437819.
Backbone
  Vector backbone: pLX
  Backbone manufacturer: backbone was derived from a plasmid made by Pasin et. al. ACS Synth. Biol., 6, 1962-1968
  Backbone size (bp): 4500
  Vector type: Plant Expression
Growth in bacteria
  Bacterial resistance: Kanamycin, 50 μg/mL
  Growth temperature: 37°C
  Growth strain: JM109
  Copy number: Low Copy
Gene/Insert
  Gene/Insert name: None
Terms and licenses: Academic/Nonprofit Terms; Industry Terms: Not Available to Industry
How to cite: pLXMA _RK2 L1A was a gift from Naomi Nakayama (Addgene plasmid # 153348 ; http://n2t.net/addgene:153348 ; RRID:Addgene_153348)
